>Addgene plasmid #52431 | Human Mevalonate diphosphate decarboxylase (MDD) | addgene partial sequence | sequence record 82492 | T7term 5'-GCTAGTTATTGCTCAGCGG-3'
TTAGCAGCCGGATCTCAGTGGTGGTGGTGGTGGTGCTCGAGGGCAGCTGGCTTCGGCAGGCCGTCAGGAC
CCAGGAGGTGGGCGCAGGGGTCATCCAGGATTTGAGGCCCTGGCCCCACCTGAGTGACAATGATGTATTT
GACCCCACCGGGGGTCGGCTCCATGGCCAGCGCAGCCTGAAGCTCAGCTGAGAGAGGGGCCGGCCTCACC
TGCAGCCCCTTCAGAAACGTGTCTCCATTCGAGCCTGGGGGAAAGCCGTGCCACACAGCAGCCACAAACT
CAGCCACAGTGTCGTCCAGGGTGAAGATCACGGCATTGGGGCCCGCGTCAAAGGTGTACGCCACCTTGGT
GTCCCCGTGGTGGGCGTTGAAGCGGTGCACCAGGTGGATGATGCGCCAGGAGATGGCATTGAGGTAAGAG
ATGGGCGGGAAGGTGTCGAGGCAGGTGGCGTGGAACTGGTTGCTGTCCTTCATGGTCAGCTGGGCGAAGC
TGGGGAAGTCTCGCTCCCGGATGCAGCGGGCCATCTCCGCCATGCGCGCGGGCACCACGGACTCGGCCCG
GAACCGAAGCAGGGGGCTGGTCTCCACGCTGGCCCGCATGCCCACGGTACTGCCTGTCAGCTTCTTCTCA
GCGCTCACCACAAGGATGAGCACGCGGAGTTCAGGCCAGTGTGACTCGGGGGCCACTTGCCGAGCGATGC
TGTCCTTCCCGTCGGCCTGCTCTCCCATCTGCCACTCCACAAAGCCCCCATACAGGCTCCGGCAGGCGCT
GCCTGAGCCCCGGCGAGCCACTTCTGAGAGGTCACTCTCCACGC
