[The description below was written by a language model from this plasmid's Addgene catalogue record.]
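Description:
Human Mevalonate diphosphate decarboxylase (MDD) is a bacterial expression plasmid built on the Novagen pET23d(+) backbone (3666 bp without insert) and carries the human MVD coding sequence for production of recombinant enzyme in E. coli. The plasmid is selected with ampicillin; its copy number is recorded as unknown, and no feature table is provided, so the origin of replication and other backbone elements are not itemised in the record.

The human open reading frame was amplified and inserted by restriction cloning between NcoI and XhoI, both of which remain intact. The NcoI site contains the ATG start codon, so translation begins at the vector's optimised initiation position. The XhoI junction at the 3′ end joins the coding sequence in frame to the backbone-encoded C-terminal His tag. Transcription is driven by the T7 promoter, so expression requires a host that supplies T7 RNA polymerase. A general cloning strain such as DH5alpha, listed for propagation, lacks that polymerase and maintains the plasmid without appreciable expression. The His tag allows purification of the protein by immobilised metal affinity chromatography.

MDD catalyses the ATP-dependent decarboxylation of mevalonate diphosphate to isopentenyl diphosphate in the mevalonate pathway of isoprenoid and sterol biosynthesis. The associated publication describes characterisation of the human enzyme, investigation of its mevalonate diphosphate binding site and determination of its crystal structure. This fits use of the construct as a source of purified tagged protein for kinetic, mutagenesis and structural studies.
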