Addgene plasmid #52431: Human Mevalonate diphosphate decarboxylase (MDD)
Purpose: bacterial expression of human Mevalonate diphosphate decarboxylase (MDD)
Depositing lab: Henry Miziorko. Depositing organization: University of Missouri at Kansas City. Publication: Human mevalonate diphosphate decarboxylase: characterization, investigation of the mevalonate diphosphate binding site, and crystal structure. Voynova NE, Fu Z, Battaile KP, Herdendorf TJ, Kim JJ, Miziorko HM. Arch Biochem Biophys. 2008 Dec 1;480(1):58-67. doi: 10.1016/j.abb.2008.08.024. Epub 2008 Sep 18. PubMed 18823933.
Backbone
  Vector backbone: pET23d(+)
  Backbone manufacturer: Novagen
  Backbone size w/o insert (bp): 3666
  Vector type: Bacterial Expression
Growth in bacteria
  Bacterial resistance: Ampicillin, 100 μg/mL
  Growth temperature: 37°C
  Growth strain: DH5alpha
  Copy number: Unknown
Gene/Insert
  Gene/Insert name: mevalonate diphosphate decarboxylase (alt name: MDD)
  Species: H. sapiens (human)
  Entrez Gene: MVD (a.k.a. FP17780, MPD)
  Promoter: T7
  Tag / fusion protein: HIS (C terminal on backbone)
  Cloning method: Restriction Enzyme; 5′ cloning site NcoI (not destroyed); 3′ cloning site XhoI (not destroyed)
  Sequencing primers: 5′ T7; 3′ T7 terminal
Terms and licenses: Academic/Nonprofit Terms; Industry Terms: Not Available to Industry
Depositor comments: The 5’ primer (5’-TTCCCCATGGCCTCGGAGAAGC-3’) encoded an NcoI site harboring the ATG start codon; the 3’ primer (5’-GAGGCTCGAGGGCAGCTGGCTTCGGCAGGC-3’) encoded a XhoI site.
How to cite: Human Mevalonate diphosphate decarboxylase (MDD) was a gift from Henry Miziorko (Addgene plasmid # 52431 ; http://n2t.net/addgene:52431 ; RRID:Addgene_52431)
